>Addgene plasmid #230823 | CaMKII-MCS-WPRE-SV40 - GCH19 | addgene full sequence | sequence record 457140 | Addgene NGS Result
TTGAGATCCTTTTTTTCTGCGCGTAATCTGCTGCTTGCAAACAAAAAAACCACCGCTACCAGCGGTGGTT
TGTTTGCCGGATCAAGAGCTACCAACTCTTTTTCCGAAGGTAACTGGCTTCAGCAGAGCGCAGATACCAA
ATACTGTTCTTCTAGTGTAGCCGTAGTTAGGCCACCACTTCAAGAACTCTGTAGCACCGCCTACATACCT
CGCTCTGCTAATCCTGTTACCAGTGGCTGCTGCCAGTGGCGATAAGTCGTGTCTTACCGGGTTGGACTCA
AGACGATAGTTACCGGATAAGGCGCAGCGGTCGGGCTGAACGGGGGGTTCGTGCACACAGCCCAGCTTGG
AGCGAACGACCTACACCGAACTGAGATACCTACAGCGTGAGCTATGAGAAAGCGCCACGCTTCCCGAAGG
GAGAAAGGCGGACAGGTATCCGGTAAGCGGCAGGGTCGGAACAGGAGAGCGCACGAGGGAGCTTCCAGGG
GGAAACGCCTGGTATCTTTATAGTCCTGTCGGGTTTCGCCACCTCTGACTTGAGCGTCGATTTTTGTGAT
GCTCGTCAGGGGGGCGGAGCCTATGGAAAAACGCCAGCAACGCGGCCTTTTTACGGTTCCTGGCCTTTTG
CTGGCCTTTTGCTCACATGTTCTTTCCTGCGTTATCCCCTGATTCTGTGGATAACCGTATTACCGCCTTT
GAGTGAGCTGATACCGCTCGCCGCAGCCGAACGACCGAGCGCAGCGAGTCAGTGAGCGAGGAAGCGGAAG
AGCGCCCAATACGCAAACCGCCTCTCCCCGCGCGTTGGCCGATTCATTAATGCAGCTGGCACGACAGGTT
TCCCGACTGGAAAGCGGGCAGTGAGCGCAACGCAATTAATGTGAGTTAGCTCACTCATTAGGCACCCCAG
GCTTTACACTTTATGCTTCCGGCTCGTATGTTGTGTGGAATTGTGAGCGGATAACAATTTCACACAGGAA
ACAGCTATGACCATGATTACGAATTGCCTGCAGGCAGCTGCGCGCTCGCTCGCTCACTGAGGCCGCCCGG
GCAAAGCCCGGGCGTCGGGCGACCTTTGGTCGCCCGGCCTCAGTGAGCGAGCGAGCGCGCAGAGAGGGAG
TGGCCAACTCCATCACTAGGGGTTCCTATCGATGGCGCGCCTACCACATTTGTAGAGGTTTTACTTGCTT
TAAAAAACCTCCCACATCTCCCCCTGAACCTGAAACATAAAATGAATGCAATTGTTGTTGTTAACTTGTT
TATTGCAGCTTATAATGGTTACAAATAAAGCAATAGCATCACAAATTTCACAAATAAAGCATTTTTTTCA
CTGCATTCTAGTTGTGGTTTGTCCAAACTCATCAATGTATCTTATCATGTCTGTGTACAGCGGGGAGGCG
GCCCAAAGGGAGATCCGACTCGTCTGAGGGCGAAGGCGAAGACGCGGAAGAGGCCGCAGAGCCGGCAGCA
GGCCGCGGGAAGGAAGGTCCGCTGGATTGAGGGCCGAAGGGACGTAGCAGAAGGACGTCCCGCGCAGAAT
CCAGGTGGCAACACAGGCGAGCAGCCAAGGAAAGGACGATGATTTCCCCGACAACACCACGGAATTGTCA
GTGCCCAACAGCCGAGCCCCTGTCCAGCAGCGGGCAAGGCAGGCGGCGATGAGTTCCGCCGTGGCAATAG
GGAGGGGGAAAGCGAAAGTCCCGGAAAGGAGCTGACAGGTGGTGGCAATGCCCCAACCAGTGGGGGTTGC
GTCAGCAAACACAGTGCACACCACGCCACGTTGCCTGACAACGGGCCACAACTCCTCATAAAGAGACAGC
AACCAGGATTTATACAAGGAGGAGAAAATGAAAGCCATACGGGAAGCAATAGCATGATACAAAGGCATTA
AAGCAGCGTATCCACATAGCGTAAAAGGAGCAACATAGTTAAGAATACCAGTCAATCTTTCACAAATTTT
GTAATCCAGAGGTTGATTGCTAGCGGTACCGGGCCCCCCCTCGAGGTCGACGGTATCGATAAGCTTGATA
TCGAATTCCTGCAGCCCGGGGGATCCACTAGTTCTAGAGCGGCCGCCACCGCGGTGGAGCTCACCGGTGC
TGCCCCCAGAACTAGGGGCCACTCGCCTGCCCGTGCTCCTGAGTGCAAACGGAGAACCGGCTTGACTGAC
GAGCTTGGGGCTTCTGAGCAGGGCACTGTGGCTGCTCACAGCCTCGCGAGCCTTCGTCAGCATCCAGGTC
CCCATGGCAACCACCTCCGAAACGCCCTGTTCCCGTTGCCCCGGTAACTGCCTCCCCAACACCTGCCTGC
CTTTCACTTTAAAACCTGCTCCTCTTTGCCCTGGCCTTATATACACAATACTGCAGGACTGTGTGGGCCC
AGGAGCAAGTGGACCCTGTTCCCCCAGGGTGATGTACTGAGGGGGTTGGAGAAGGGGATGCGAACAAACT
TAGTCCACAAGTGATCATCGCTCTTCCTACCTCCCCCACCTCCAACTATAGGGCCCTTTTAACAGACGGG
ATGGGATTAAGTGGGGCAAAGAGGCAGTTGCTATGGTAACGGCTAGTGGGTGCCACATTCTGGGATGGTC
CTTGAGAAAGACAGGATGTAGTTACCCTGGCAACTTCATCTCCTCTGAAGAGACAGGTATTGCCCCGTTG
CCCTGGCAACAGCTGGGTTCTAAGGTTTACAGGGGAAGCTAATTCATCTCTCCTTCCCTTCCCCCTTGTA
GTCTCTGTAATGGTTTCTTTGCTTCCTCTGGGAATTGGTCTGGTTGACTTGGCCTCTGTCTCTGTCCTTG
TTTCTTTCCAGCTCTCCCTGCTTTTTAGCCATTGTGCATATCACACCGCCACCTTAGCGTGAGAAGAAGT
ACCAAACAGACCCAGAATGCTGACGGAATGACTCTGTCTGCTTTCTCACCCCTATCTGTCACCACTGAGC
AGCAGGGCCCCTCCTGAGGCCTCTGCCACAGCTCTCCCCACCCATCCTCCCAGAGGGACCATGAAGATTT
GGTCTCCTGGGGCTCCTGTCCCAGTTTCTGCTTGTGCTTCCCGTCAAGGTAGGACTGGAGAGAGGCAACT
ATAATGAGGTGAACGTGGCTGGACTCACCCAGGGCTGGGCGGGTGGTGTAGATGTACCCTGCCCTGGACT
CTTCTTTCCTAAACTCATTGGTCATCTGCCCTAATGAGTTCACTCCTTCTGTATATCGTACTTGCATGCC
CCCAAGGCATGGAATTTAAGATTAGTAATCTGAGTTCAAGTTCTAGCTCTGACATTTCTGATGTGACCCT
GGGCAGGTCACTGAGGAAGCTCTCTGCACCCCCATCTCATTTTCTAGAAAATCAGAAGAAGAACCCCATG
GAGATGAAGTGACCTAAGGCCATAATGAGATCTAGGAACCCCTAGTGATGGAGTTGGCCACTCCCTCTCT
GCGCGCTCGCTCGCTCACTGAGGCCGGGCGACCAAAGGTCGCCCGACGCCCGGGCTTTGCCCGGGCGGCC
TCAGTGAGCGAGCGAGCGCGCAGCTGCCTGCAGGCAGCTTGGCACTGGCCGTCGTTTTACAACGTCGTGA
CTGGGAAAACCCTGGCGTTACCCAACTTAATCGCCTTGCAGCACATCCCCCTTTCGCCAGCTGGCGTAAT
AGCGAAGAGGCCCGCACCGATCGCCCTTCCCAACAGTTGCGCAGCCTGAATGGCGAATGGCGCCTGATGC
GGTATTTTCTCCTTACGCATCTGTGCGGTATTTCACACCGCATA
[142 nt withheld, positions 3755-3896]
C
[141 nt withheld, positions 3898-4038]
CCTTTGACGTTGGAGTCCACGTTCTTT
[37 nt withheld, positions 4066-4102]
ACCCTATCTCGGGCTATTCTTTTGATTTATAAGGGATTTTGCCGATTTCGGCCTATTGGTTAAAAAATGA
GCTGATTTAACAAAAATTTAACGCGAATTTTAACAAAATATTAACGTTTACAATTTTATGGTGCACTCTC
AGTACAATCTGCTCTGATGCCGCATAGTTAAGCCAGCCCCGACACCCGCCAACACCCGCTGACGCGCCCT
GACGGGCTTGTCTGCTCCCGGCATCCGCTTACAGACAAGCTGTGACCGTCTCCGGGAGCTGCATGTGTCA
GAGGTTTTCACCGTCATCACCGAAACGCGCGAGACGAAAGGGCCTCGTGATACGCCTATTTTTATAGGTT
AATGTCATGATAATAATGGTTTCTTAGACGTCAGGTGGCACTTTTCGGGGAAATGTGCGCGGAACCCCTA
TTTGTTTATTTTTCTAAATACATTCAAATATGTATCCGCTCATGAGACAATAACCCTGATAAATGCTTCA
ATAATATTGAAAAAGGAAGAGTATGAGTATTCAACATTTCCGTGTCGCCCTTATTCCCTTTTTTGCGGCA
TTTTGCCTTCCTGTTTTTGCTCACCCAGAAACGCTGGTGAAAGTAAAAGATGCTGAAGATCAGTTGGGTG
CACGAGTGGGTTACATCGAACTGGATCTCAACAGCGGTAAGATCCTTGAGAGTTTTCGCCCCGAAGAACG
TTTTCCAATGATGAGCACTTTTAAAGTTCTGCTATGTGGCGCGGTATTATCCCGTATTGACGCCGGGCAA
GAGCAACTCGGTCGCCGCATACACTATTCTCAGAATGACTTGGTTGAGTACTCACCAGTCACAGAAAAGC
ATCTTACGGATGGCATGACAGTAAGAGAATTATGCAGTGCTGCCATAACCATGAGTGATAACACTGCGGC
CAACTTACTTCTGACAACGATCGGAGGACCGAAGGAGCTAACCGCTTTTTTGCACAACATGGGGGATCAT
GTAACTCGCCTTGATCGTTGGGAACCGGAGCTGAATGAAGCCATACCAAACGACGAGCGTGACACCACGA
TGCCTGTAGCAATGGCAACAACGTTGCGCAAACTATTAACTGGCGAACTACTTACTCTAGCTTCCCGGCA
ACAATTAATAGACTGGATGGAGGCGGATAAAGTTGCAGGACCACTTCTGCGCTCGGCCCTTCCGGCTGGC
TGGTTTATTGCTGATAAATCTGGAGCCGGTGAGCGTGGGTCTCGCGGTATCATTGCAGCACTGGGGCCAG
ATGGTAAGCCCTCCCGTATCGTAGTTATCTACACGACGGGGAGTCAGGCAACTATGGATGAACGAAATAG
ACAGATCGCTGAGATAGGTGCCTCACTGATTAAGCATTGGTAACTGTCAGACCAAGTTTACTCATATATA
CTTTAGATTGATTTAAAACTTCATTTTTAATTTAAAAGGATCTAGGTGAAGATCCTTTTTGATAATCTCA
TGACCAAAATCCCTTAACGTGAGTTTTCGTTCCACTGAGCGTCAGACCCCGTAGAAAAGATCAAAGGATC
TTC
Features (pLannotate 1.2.2; 19 found; start..end, strand, type, name):
      1..589     +  rep_origin     ori: high-copy-number ColE1/pMB1/pBR322/pUC origin of replication
    772..864     +  CDS            lacI (fragment): lac repressor; lacI; The lac repressor binds to the lac operator to inhibit transcription in E. coli. This inhibition can be relieved by adding lactose or isopropyl-β-D-thiogalactopyranoside (IPTG).
    877..898     +  protein_bind   CAP binding site: CAP binding activates transcription in the presence of cAMP. E. coli catabolite activator protein
    913..943     +  promoter       lac promoter: promoter for the E. coli lac operon
    951..967     +  protein_bind   lac operator: The lac repressor binds to the lac operator to inhibit transcription in E. coli. This inhibition can be relieved by adding lactose or isopropyl-β-D-thiogalactopyranoside (IPTG). lac repressor encoded by lacI
   1007..1147    -  repeat_region  AAV2 ITR: inverted terminal repeat of adeno-associated virus serotype 2 inverted
   1162..1230    +  CDS            large T antigen (fragment): large T antigen from SV40 (simian virus 40)
   1253..1374    +  polyA_signal   SV40 poly(A) signal: SV40 polyadenylation signal
   1390..1978    -  misc_feature   WPRE: woodchuck hepatitis virus posttranscriptional regulatory element
   1985..2092    -  misc_feature   MCS: pBluescript multiple cloning site
   2099..3387    -  promoter       CaMKII promoter: promoter for the mouse calcium/calmodulin-dependent kinase II α subunit
   3394..3534    +  repeat_region  AAV2 ITR: inverted terminal repeat of adeno-associated virus serotype 2 inverted
   3543..3697    +  CDS            lacZα (fragment): LacZα fragment of β-galactosidase; lacZ fragment
   3703..3754    -  misc_feature   bom (fragment): basis of mobility region from pBR322
   3773..4153    +  rep_origin     M13 ori (sequence partly withheld): M13 bacteriophage origin of replication; arrow indicates direction of (+) strand synthesis
   4229..4278    -  misc_feature   bom (fragment): basis of mobility region from pBR322
   4380..4415    -  CDS            rop (fragment): Rop protein, which maintains plasmids at low copy number; rop
   4510..4614    +  promoter       AmpR promoter: bla
   4615..5475    +  CDS            AmpR: β-lactamase; bla; confers resistance to ampicillin, carbenicillin, and related antibiotics
