[The description below was written by a language model from this plasmid's Addgene catalogue record and pLannotate feature annotations shown in this document.]
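Description:
CaMKII-MCS-WPRE-SV40 - GCH19 is an empty adeno-associated virus (AAV) cloning vector of about 5.6 kb, built for placing a gene of interest under control of the CaMKII promoter. It derives from a sister backbone, CAG-MCS-WPRE-SV40 - GCH1, in which the CAG promoter evidently occupies the same position. In bacteria it replicates from a high-copy ColE1/pUC-type origin and is selected with ampicillin through the β-lactamase gene and its own promoter. An M13 phage origin is also present. The remaining bacterial annotations (fragments of lacI, lacZα, rop and bom, and the lac promoter/operator region) look like nonfunctional leftovers from earlier cloning vectors. The recorded propagation host is a recombination-deficient strain, a common choice for keeping AAV terminal repeats intact.

The payload lies between two AAV2 inverted terminal repeats, the cis elements needed for replication and packaging of the genome into AAV particles when rep, cap and helper functions are supplied in trans. In the sequence record the cassette is annotated on the reverse strand. Read in its own direction, it consists of a roughly 1.3 kb mouse CaMKIIα promoter, a pBluescript-derived multiple cloning site, a WPRE that boosts transcript stability and expression, and an SV40 polyadenylation signal (the adjacent large T antigen fragment is part of that SV40 segment). No insert is present. The depositor notes BglII and AgeI as intact 5' and 3' cloning sites. The CaMKIIα promoter is generally used to favour expression in excitatory forebrain neurons, so the vector suits construction of AAV genomes for neuron-restricted transgene delivery, although the record states only that it is for expression under the CaMKII promoter.
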