Addgene plasmid #230823: CaMKII-MCS-WPRE-SV40 - GCH19
Purpose: (Empty Backbone) AAV cloning vector for expression under the CaMKII promoter.
Depositing lab: Kimberly Ritola. Depositing organization: University of North Carolina at Chapel Hill.
Backbone
  Vector backbone: CAG-MCS-WPRE-SV40 - GCH1
  Backbone manufacturer: Ritola Lab
  Vector type: AAV ; Cloning Vector
Growth in bacteria
  Bacterial resistance: Ampicillin, 100 μg/mL
  Growth temperature: 37°C
  Growth strain: NEB Stable
  Copy number: High Copy
Gene/Insert
  Gene/Insert name: None
Terms and licenses: Academic/Nonprofit Terms; Industry Terms: Not Available to Industry
Depositor comments: 5' cloning site: BglII (not destroyed), 3' cloning site: AgeI (not destroyed)
How to cite: CaMKII-MCS-WPRE-SV40 - GCH19 was a gift from Kimberly Ritola (Addgene plasmid # 230823 ; http://n2t.net/addgene:230823 ; RRID:Addgene_230823)
